>Addgene plasmid #74745 | pJM104: pTrc RFP on pCM66T | depositor full sequence | sequence record 141461 | pJM104: pTrc RFP on pCM66T sequence 6214 bps
GACCCTTTCCGACGCTCACCGGGCTGGTTGCCCTCGCCGCTGGGCTGGCGGCCGTCTATGGCCCTGCAAA
CGCGCCAGAAACGCCGTCGAAGCCGTGTGCGAGACACCGCGGCCGCCGGCGTTGTGGATACCTCGCGGAA
AACTTGGCCCTCACTGACAGATGAGGGGCGGACGTTGACACTTGAGGGGCCGACTCACCCGGCGCGGCGT
TGACAGATGAGGGGCAGGCTCGATTTCGGCCGGCGACGTGGAGCTGGCCAGCCTCGCAAATCGGCGAAAA
CGCCTGATTTTACGCGAGTTTCCCACAGATGATGTGGACAAGCCTGGGGATAAGTGCCCTGCGGTATTGA
CACTTGAGGGGCGCGACTACTGACAGATGAGGGGCGCGATCCTTGACACTTGAGGGGCAGAGTGCTGACA
GATGAGGGGCGCACCTATTGACATTTGAGGGGCTGTCCACAGGCAGAAAATCCAGCATTTGCAAGGGTTT
CCGCCCGTTTTTCGGCCACCGCTAACCTGTCTTTTAACCTGCTTTTAAACCAATATTTATAAACCTTGTT
TTTAACCAGGGCTGCGCCCTGTGCGCGTGACCGCGCACGCCGAAGGGGGGTGCCCCCCCTTCTCGAACCC
TCCCGGCCCGCTAACGCGGGCCTCCCATCCCCCCAGGGGCTGCGCCCCTCGGCCGCGAACGGCCTCACCC
CAAAAATGGCAGCCAAGCTGACCACTTCTGCGCTCGGCCCTTCCGGCTGGCTGGTTTATTGCTGATAAAT
CTGGAGCCGGTGAGCGTGGGTCTCGCGGTATCATTGCAGCACTGGGGCCAGATGGTAAGCCCTCCCGTAT
CGTAGTTATCTACACGACGGGGAGTCAGGCAACTATGGATGAACGAAATAGACAGATCGCTGAGATAGGT
GCCTCACTGATTAAGCATTGGTAACTGTCAGACCAAGTTTACTCATATATACTTTAGATTGATTTAAAAC
TTCATTTTTAATTTAAAAGGATCTAGGTGAAGATCCTTTTTGATAATCTCATGACCAAAATCCCTTAACG
TGAGTTTTCGTTCCACTGAGCGTCAGACCCCGTAGAAAAGATCAAAGGATCTTCTTGAGATCCTTTTTTT
CTGCGCGTAATCTGCTGCTTGCAAACAAAAAAACCACCGCTACCAGCGGTGGTTTGTTTGCCGGATCAAG
AGCTACCAACTCTTTTTCCGAAGGTAACTGGCTTCAGCAGAGCGCAGATACCAAATACTGTTCTTCTAGT
GTAGCCGTAGTTAGGCCACCACTTCAAGAACTCTGTAGCACCGCCTACATACCTCGCTCTGCTAATCCTG
TTACCAGTGGCTGCTGCCAGTGGCGATAAGTCGTGTCTTACCGGGTTGGACTCAAGACGATAGTTACCGG
ATAAGGCGCAGCGGTCGGGCTGAACGGGGGGTTCGTGCACACAGCCCAGCTTGGAGCGAACGACCTACAC
CGAACTGAGATACCTACAGCGTGAGCTATGAGAAAGCGCCACGCTTCCCGAAGGGAGAAAGGCGGACAGG
TATCCGGTAAGCGGCAGGGTCGGAACAGGAGAGCGCACGAGGGAGCTTCCAGGGGGAAACGCCTGGTATC
TTTATAGTCCTGTCGGGTTTCGCCACCTCTGACTTGAGCGTCGATTTTTGTGATGCTCGTCAGGGGGGCG
GAGCCTATGGAAAAACGCCAGCAACGCGGCCTTTTTACGGTTCCTGGCCTTTTGCTGGCCTTTTGCTCAC
ATGTTCTTTCCTGCGTTATCCCCTGATTCTGTGGATAACCGTATTACCGCCTTTGAGTGAGCTGATACCG
CTCGCCGCAGCCGAACGACCGAGCGCAGCGAGTCAGTGAGCGAGGAAGCGGAAGAGCGCCCAATACGCAA
ACCGCCTCTCCCCGCGCGTTGGCCGATTCATTAATGCAGCTGGCACGACAGGTTTCCCGACTGGAAAGCG
GGCAGTGAGCGCAACGCAATTAATGTGAGTTAGCTCACTCATTAGGCACCCCAGGCCTGTTGACAATTAA
TCATCCGGCTCGTATAATGTGTGGAATTGTGAGCGGATAACAATTTCACACAGGAAACAGCGCCGCTGAG
AAAAAGCGAAGCGGCACTGCTCTTTAACAATTTATCAGACAATCTGTGTGGGCACTCGACCGGAATTATC
GATTAACTTTATTATTAAAAATTAAAGAGGTATATATTAATGTATCGATTAAATAAGGAGGAATAAACCA
TGGCAAGTAGTGAAGACGTTATCAAAGAGTTCATGCGTTTCAAAGTTCGTATGGAAGGTTCCGTTAACGG
TCACGAGTTCGAAATCGAAGGTGAAGGTGAAGGTCGTCCGTACGAAGGTACCCAGACCGCTAAACTGAAA
GTTACCAAAGGTGGTCCGCTGCCGTTCGCTTGGGACATCCTGTCCCCGCAGTTCCAGTACGGTTCCAAAG
CTTACGTTAAACACCCGGCTGACATCCCGGACTACCTGAAACTGTCCTTCCCGGAAGGTTTCAAATGGGA
ACGTGTTATGAACTTCGAAGACGGTGGTGTTGTTACCGTTACCCAGGACTCCTCCCTGCAAGACGGTGAG
TTCATCTACAAAGTTAAACTGCGTGGTACCAACTTCCCGTCCGACGGTCCGGTTATGCAGAAAAAAACCA
TGGGTTGGGAAGCTTCCACCGAACGTATGTACCCGGAAGACGGTGCTCTGAAAGGTGAAATCAAAATGCG
TCTGAAACTGAAAGACGGTGGTCACTACGACGCTGAAGTTAAAACCACCTACATGGCTAAAAAACCGGTT
CAGCTGCCGGGTGCTTACAAAACCGACATCAAACTGGACATCACCTCCCACAACGAAGACTACACCATCG
TTGAACAGTACGAACGTGCTGAAGGTCGTCACTCCACCGGTGCTTAATAATTAAGCCAGCCCCGACACCC
GCCAACACCCGCTGACGCGCCCTGACGGGCTTGTCTGCTCCCGGCATCCGCTTACAGACAAGCTGTGACC
GTCTCCGGGAGCTGCATGTGTCAGAGGTTAGAAAAACTCATCGAGCATCAAATGAAACTGCAATTTATTC
ATATCAGGATTATCAATACCATATTTTTGAAAAAGCCGTTTCTGTAATGAAGGAGAAAACTCACCGAGGC
AGTTCCATAGGATGGCAAGATCCTGGTATCGGTCTGCGATTCCGACTCGTCCAACATCAATACAACCTAT
TAATTTCCCCTCGTCAAAAATAAGGTTATCAAGTGAGAAATCACCATGAGTGACGACTGAATCCGGTGAG
AATGGCAAAAGCTTATGCATTTCTTTCCAGACTTGTTCAACAGGCCAGCCATTACGCTCGTCATCAAAAT
CACTCGCATCAACCAAACCGTTATTCATTCGTGATTGCGCCTGAGCGAGACGAAATACGCGATCGCTGTT
AAAAGGACAATTACAAACAGGAATCGAATGCAACCGGCGCAGGAACACTGCCAGCGCATCAACAATATTT
TCACCTGAATCAGGATATTCTTCTAATACCTGGAATGCTGTTTTCCCGGGGATCGCAGTGGTGAGTAACC
ATGCATCATCAGGAGTACGGATAAAATGCTTGATGGTCGGAAGAGGCATAAATTCCGTCAGCCAGTTTAG
TCTGACCATCTCATCTGTAACATCATTGGCAACGCTACCTTTGCCATGTTTCAGAAACAACTCTGGCGCA
TCGGGCTTCCCATACAATCGATAGATTGTCGCACCTGATTGCCCGACATTATCGCGAGCCCATTTATACC
CATATAAATCAGCATCCATGTTGGAATTTAATCGCGGCCTCGAGCAAGACGTTTCCCGTTGAATATGGCT
CATAACACCCCTTGTATTACTGTTTATGTAAGCAGACAGTTTTATTGTTCATGATGATATATTTTTATCT
TGTGCAATGTAACATCAGAGATTTTGAGACACAACGTGGCTTTCCCCCCCCCCCCTGCAGGTCCGACACG
GGGATGGATGGCGTTCCCGATCATGGTCCTGCTTGCTTCGGGAGCGATACTGAGCGAAGCAAGTGCGTCG
AGCAGTGCCCGCTTGTTCCTGAAATGCCAGTAAAGCGCTGGCTGCTGAACCCCCAGCCGGAACTGACCCC
ACAAGGCCCTAGCGTTTGCAATGCACCAGGTCATCATTGACCCAGGCGTGTTCCACCAGGCCGCTGCCTC
GCAACTCTTCGCAGGCTTCGCCGACCTGCTCGCGCCACTTCTTCACGCGGGTGGAATCCGATCCGCACAT
GAGGCGGAAGGTTTCCAGCTTGAGCGGGTACGGCTCCCGGTGCGAGCTGAAATAGTCGAACATCCGTCGG
GCCGTCGGCGACAGCTTGCGGTACTTCTCCCATATGAATTTCGTGTAGTGGTCGCCAGCAAACAGCACGA
CGATTTCCTCGTCGATCAGGACCTGGCAACGGGACGTTTTCTTGCCACGGTCCAGGACGCGGAAGCGGTG
CAGCAGCGACACCGATTCCAGGTGCCCAACGCGGTCGGACGTGAAGCCCATCGCCGTCGCCTGTAGGCGC
GACAGGCATTCCTCGGCCTTCGTGTAATACCGGCCATTGATCGACCAGCCCAGGTCCTGGCAAAGCTCGT
AGAACGTGAAGGTGATCGGCTCGCCGATAGGGGTGCGCTTCGCGTACTCCAACACCTGCTGCCACACCAG
TTCGTCATCGTCGGCCCGCAGCTCGACGCCGGTGTAGGTGATCTTCACGTCCTTGTTGACGTGGAAAATG
ACCTTGTTTTGCAGCGCCTCGCGCGGGATTTTCTTGTTGCGCGTGGTGAACAGGGCAGAGCGGGCCGTGT
CGTTTGGCATCGCTCGCATCGTGTCCGGCCACGGCGCAATATCGAACAAGGAAAGCTGCATTTCCTTGAT
CTGCTGCTTCGTGTGTTTCAGCAACGCGGCCTGCTTGGCCTCGCTGACCTGTTTTGCCAGGTCCTCGCCG
GCGGTTTTTCGCTTCTTGGTCGTCATAGTTCCTCGCGTGTCGATGGTCATCGACTTCGCCAAACCTGCCG
CCTCCTGTTCGAGACGACGCGAACGCTCCACGGCGGCCGATGGCGCGGGCAGGGCAGGGGGAGCCAGTTG
CACGCTGTCGCGCTCGATCTTGGCCGTAGCTTGCTGGACCATCGAGCCGACGGACTGGAAGGTTTCGCGG
GGCGCACGCATGACGGTGCGGCTTGCGATGGTTTCGGCATCCTCGGCGGAAAACCCCGCGTCGATCAGTT
CTTGCCTGTATGCCTTCCGGTCAAACGTCCGATTCATTCACCCTCCTTGCGGGATTGCCCCGACTCACGC
CGGGGCAATGTGCCCTTATTCCTGATTTGACCCGCCTGGTGCCTTGGTGTCCAGATAATCCACCTTATCG
GCAATGAAGTCGGTCCCGTAGACCGTCTGGCCGTCCTTCTCGTACTTGGTATTCCGAATCTTGCCCTGCA
CGAATACCAGCTCCGCGAAGTCGCTCTTCTTGATGGAGCGCATGGGGACGTGCTTGGCAATCACGCGCAC
CCCCCGGCCGTTTTAGCGGCTAAAAAAGTCATGGCTCTGCCCTCGGGCGGACCACGCCCATCATGACCTT
GCCAAGCTCGTCCTGCTTCTCTTCGATCTTCGCCAGCAGGGCGAGGATCGTGGCATCACCGAACCGCGCC
GTGCGCGGGTCGTCGGTGAGCCAGAGTTTCAGCAGGCCGCCCAGGCGGCCCAGGTCGCCATTGATGCGGG
CCAGCTCGCGGACGTGCTCATAGTCCACGACGCCCGTGATTTTGTAGCCCTGGCCGACGGCCAGCAGGTA
GGCCTACAGGCTCATGCCGGCCGCCGCCGCCTTTTCCTCAATCGCTCTTCGTTCGTCTGGAAGGCAGTAC
ACCTTGATAGGTGGGCTGCCCTTCCTGGTTGGCTTGGTTTCATCAGCCATCCGCTTGCCCTCATCTGTTA
CGCCGGCGGTAGCCGGCCAGCCTCGCAGAGCAGGATTCCCGTTGAGCACCGCCAGGTGCGAATAAGGGAC
AGTGAAGAAGGAACACCCGCTCGCGGGTGGGCCTACTTCACCTATCCTGCCCGGCTGACGCCGTTGGATA
CACCAAGGAAAGTCTACACGAACCCTTTGGCAAAATCCTGTATATCGTGCGAAAAAGGATGGATATACCG
AAAAAATCGCTATAATGACCCCGAAGCAGGGTTATGCAGCGGAAAAGATCCGTC
Features (pLannotate 1.2.2; 16 found; start..end, strand, type, name):
     11..642     +  rep_origin     oriV: incP origin of replication
    720..933     +  CDS            bla(M) (fragment): β-lactamase lacking the signal sequence; bla(M); allows cytosolic expression of β-lactamase
   1105..1693    +  rep_origin     ori: high-copy-number ColE1/pMB1/pBR322/pUC origin of replication
   1876..1968    +  CDS            lacI (fragment): lac repressor; lacI; The lac repressor binds to the lac operator to inhibit transcription in E. coli. This inhibition can be relieved by adding lactose or isopropyl-β-D-thiogalactopyranoside (IPTG).
   1981..2002    +  protein_bind   CAP binding site: CAP binding activates transcription in the presence of cAMP. E. coli catabolite activator protein
   2020..2049    +  promoter       trc promoter: strong E. coli promoter; hybrid between the trp and lac UV5 promoters
   2057..2073    +  protein_bind   lac operator: The lac repressor binds to the lac operator to inhibit transcription in E. coli. This inhibition can be relieved by adding lactose or isopropyl-β-D-thiogalactopyranoside (IPTG). lac repressor encoded by lacI
   2090..2159    +  misc_feature   rrnG antiterminator: antiterminator from the E. coli rrnG leader region (Berg et al., 1989)
   2210..2236    +  CDS            minicistron: synthetic cistron containing a ribosome binding site (Shine-Dalgarno sequence), for enhancing the bacterial expression of a downstream cistron (Schoner, 1997) This first cistron should terminate 3 bp upstream of the ATG for the second cistron.
   2240..2914    +  CDS            mRFP1: mRFP1 is a basic (constitutively fluorescent) red fluorescent protein published in 2002, derived from Discosoma sp.. It is reported to be a somewhat slowly-maturing monomer with low acid sensitivity.
   3038..3853    -  CDS            KanR: aminoglycoside phosphotransferase; aph(3')-Ia; confers resistance to kanamycin in bacteria or G418 (Geneticin®) in eukaryotes
   4000..4119    -  CDS            tetR (fragment): TETR1_ECOLX - Experimental evidence at protein level: Swiss-Prot protein existence level 1. TetR is the repressor of the tetracycline resistance element; its N-terminal region forms a helix-turn-helix structure and binds DNA. Binding of tetracycline to TetR reduces the repressor affinity for the tetracycline resistance gene (tetA) promoter operator sites. From Escherichia coli.
   4139..5287    -  CDS            trfA: trans-acting replication protein that binds to and activates oriV
   5417..5521    -  CDS            traI (fragment): TRAI6_ECOLX - Experimental evidence at protein level: Swiss-Prot protein existence level 1. The initiation process of transfer DNA synthesis requires the interaction of at least three plasmid-specific components (TraH, I, and J) at the transfer origin resulting in the assembly of a specialised nucleoprotein complex - the relaxosome. Site- and strand-specific cleavage at the transfer origin is dependent on TraI and TraJ. From Escherichia coli.
   5559..5930    -  CDS            traJ: oriT-recognizing protein; traJ
   5963..6072    -  oriT           oriT: incP origin of transfer
