[The description below was written by a language model from this plasmid's Addgene catalogue record and pLannotate feature annotations shown in this document.]
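Description:
pJM104 is a 6.2 kb broad-host-range bacterial expression plasmid in which the trc promoter drives a red fluorescent protein reporter on the pCM66T backbone. It carries two replication systems. A high-copy ColE1/pUC-type origin supports propagation in E. coli. An IncP oriV together with the trfA gene, whose product activates oriV, allows maintenance in a wide range of Gram-negative hosts. An IncP origin of transfer with traJ and a fragment of traI makes the plasmid mobilisable by conjugation when the remaining transfer functions are supplied in trans. Selection is by kanamycin through an aph(3')-Ia cassette. Short fragments of bla, tetR and lacI are also annotated; these appear to be remnants of the backbone's construction, and no complete lac repressor gene is annotated on the plasmid.

The roughly 900 bp insert, assembled by Gibson cloning, places the hybrid trp/lacUV5 trc promoter and a lac operator upstream of an rrnG antiterminator. A small ribosome-binding-site-containing minicistron follows, which enhances translation of the downstream cistron. Last comes the mRFP1 coding sequence, corresponding to BioBrick part BBa_E1010. A CAP binding site lies just upstream of the promoter.

The plasmid belongs to a series built to compare promoters of different strengths in Methylovorus glucosetrophus SIP3-4, a RuMP-cycle methylotroph, with RFP fluorescence as the readout. Sister constructs on the same backbone include a promoterless RFP control, versions driven by Hps promoters and a tac promoter version. pJM104 therefore serves as the trc reference point for measuring or choosing expression levels in this and related methylotrophic hosts.
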