Addgene plasmid #74745: pJM104: pTrc RFP on pCM66T
Purpose: pCM66T with promoter pTrc driving RFP expression (maxRFP = BBa_E1010)
Depositing lab: Mary Lidstrom. Depositing organization: University of Washington.
Backbone
  Vector backbone: pCM66T (Addgene #74738)
  Backbone size w/o insert (bp): 5316
  Total vector size (bp): 6214
Growth in bacteria
  Bacterial resistance: Kanamycin, 50 μg/mL
  Growth temperature: 37°C
  Growth strain: Top10
  Copy number: High Copy
Gene/Insert
  Gene/Insert name: RFP (BioBrick part number BBa_E1010) (alt name: maxRFP, mRFP)
  Insert size (bp): 898
  Promoter: pTrc
  Cloning method: Gibson Cloning
  Sequencing primers: 5′ cgattcattaatgcagctggcac; 3′ cctctgacacatgcagctccc
Terms and licenses: Academic/Nonprofit Terms; Industry Terms: Not Available to Industry
Depositor comments: One of a series of plasmids with promoters of differing strengths in Methylovorous glucosetrophus SIP3-4, a RuMP cycle methylotroph: Addgene # 74738: empty vector, made from pCM66. Addgene # 74739: pJM100: no-promoter RFP control. Made from pCM66D (AddGene #74738) Addgene # 74740: pJM101: pHps1 RFP on pCM66T Addgene # 74741: pJM102: pHps2 RFP on pCM66T Addgene # 74744: pJM103: 150bp Hps2 RFP on pCM66T Addgene # 74745: pJM104: pTrc RFP on pCM66T Addgene # 74746: pJM105: pTac RFP on pCM66T Backbone is similar backbone to pAWP78 (AddGene plasmid 61263)
How to cite: pJM104: pTrc RFP on pCM66T was a gift from Mary Lidstrom (Addgene plasmid # 74745 ; http://n2t.net/addgene:74745 ; RRID:Addgene_74745)
