>Addgene plasmid #74745 | pJM104: pTrc RFP on pCM66T | addgene partial sequence | sequence record 146959 | pBR322ori-F 5'-GGGAAACGCCTGGTATCTTT-3'
TTCGCCACCTCTGACTTGAGCGTCGATTTTTGTGATGCTCGTCAGGGGGGCGGAGCCTATGGAAAAACGC
CAGCAACGCGGCCTTTTTACGGTTCCTGGCCTTTTGCTGGCCTTTTGCTCACATGTTCTTTCCTGCGTTA
TCCCCTGATTCTGTGGATAACCGTATTACCGCCTTTGAGTGAGCTGATACCGCTCGCCGCAGCCGAACGA
CCGAGCGCAGCGAGTCAGTGAGCGAGGAAGCGGAAGAGCGCCCAATACGCAAACCGCCTCTCCCCGCGCG
TTGGCCGATTCATTAATGCAGCTGGCACGACAGGTTTCCCGACTGGAAAGCGGGCAGTGAGCGCAACGCA
ATTAATGTGAGTTAGCTCACTCATTAGGCACCCCAGGCCTGTTGACAATTAATCATCCGGCTCGTATAAT
GTGTGGAATTGTGAGCGGATAACAATTTCACACAGGAAACAGCGCCGCTGAGAAAAAGCGAAGCGGCACT
GCTCTTTAACAATTTATCAGACAATCTGTGTGGGCACTCGACCGGAATTATCGATTAACTTTATTATTAA
AAATTAAAGAGGTATATATTAATGTATCGATTAAATAAGGAGGAATAAACCATGGCAAGTAGTGAAGACG
TTATCAAAGAGTTCATGCGTTTCAAAGTTCGTATGGAAGGTTCCGTTAACGGTCACGAGTTCGAAATCGA
AGGTGAAGGTGAAGGTCGTCCGTACGAAGGTACCCAGACCGCTAAACTGAAAGTTACCAAAGGTGGTCCG
CTGCCGTTCGCTTGGGACATCCTGTCCCCGCAGTTCCAGTACGGTTCCAAAGCTTACGTTAAACACCCGG
CTGACATCCCGGACTACCTGAAACTGTCCTTCCCGGAAGGTTTCAAATGGGAACGTGTTATGAACTTCGA
AGACGGTGGTGTTGTTACCGTTACCCAGGACTCCTCCCTGCAAGACGGTGAGTTCATCTACAAAGTTAAA
CTGCGTGGTACCAACTTCCCGTCCGACGGTCCGGTTATGCAGAAAAA
