>Addgene plasmid #74745 | pJM104: pTrc RFP on pCM66T | addgene partial sequence | sequence record 146962 | KanR2-F 5'-GAACTGCCTCGGTGAGTTTT-3'
TTTTTCAAAAATATGGTATTGATAATCCTGATATGAATAAATTGCAGTTTCATTTGATGCTCGATGAGTT
TTTCTAACCTCTGACACATGCAGCTCCCGGAGACGGTCACAGCTTGTCTGTAAGCGGATGCCGGGAGCAG
ACAAGCCCGTCAGGGCGCGTCAGCGGGTGTTGGCGGGTGTCGGGGCTGGCTTAATTATTAAGCACCGGTG
GAGTGACGACCTTCAGCACGTTCGTACTGTTCAACGATGGTGTAGTCTTCGTTGTGGGAGGTGATGTCCA
GTTTGATGTCGGTTTTGTAAGCACCCGGCAGCTGAACCGGTTTTTTAGCCATGTAGGTGGTTTTAACTTC
AGCGTCGTAGTGACCACCGTCTTTCAGTTTCAGACGCATTTTGATTTCACCTTTCAGAGCACCGTCTTCC
GGGTACATACGTTCGGTGGAAGCTTCCCAACCCATGGTTTTTTTCTGCATAACCGGACCGTCGGACGGGA
AGTTGGTACCACGCAGTTTAACTTTGTAGATGAACTCACCGTCTTGCAGGGAGGAGTCCTGGGTAACGGT
AACAACACCACCGTCTTCGAAGTTCATAACACGTTCCCATTTGAAACCTTCCGGGAAGGACAGTTTCAGG
TAGTCCGGGATGTCAGCCGGGTGTTTAACGTAAGCTTTGGAACCGTACTGGAACTGCGGGGACAGGATGT
CCCAAGCGAACGGCAGCGGACCACCTTTGGTAACTTTCAGTTTAGCGGTCTGGGTACCTTCGTACGGACG
ACCTTCACCTTCACCTTCGATTTCGAACTCGTGACCGTTAACGGAACCTTCCATACGAACTTTGAAACGC
ATGAACTCTTTGATAACGTCTTCACTACTTGCCATGGTTTATTCCTCCTTATTTAATCGATACATTAATA
TATACCTCTTTAATTTTTAATAATAAAGTTAATCGATAATTCCGGTCGAGTGCCCACACAGATTGTCTGA
TAAATTGTTAAAGAGCAGTGCCGCTTCGCTTTTTCTCAGCGGCGCTGTTTCCTGTGTGAAATTGTTATCC
GCTCACAATTCCACACATTATACGAGCCGGATGATTAATTGTCA
